>Addgene plasmid #168468 | pRD442 | depositor full sequence | sequence record 326599 | Full Sequence
GACGGATCGGGAGATCTCCCGATCCCCTATGGTGCACTCTCAGTACAATCTGCTCTGATGCCGCATAGTT
AAGCCAGTATCTGCTCCCTGCTTGTGTGTTGGAGGTCGCTGAGTAGTGCGCGAGCAAAATTTAAGCTACA
ACAAGGCAAGGCTTGACCGACAATTGCATGAAGAATCTGCTTAGGGTTAGGCGTTTTGCGCTGCTTCGCG
ATGTACGGGCCAGATATACGCGTTGACATTGATTATTGACTAGTTATTAATAGTAATCAATTACGGGGTC
ATTAGTTCATAGCCCATATATGGAGTTCCGCGTTACATAACTTACGGTAAATGGCCCGCCTGGCTGACCG
CCCAACGACCCCCGCCCATTGACGTCAATAATGACGTATGTTCCCATAGTAACGCCAATAGGGACTTTCC
ATTGACGTCAATGGGTGGAGTATTTACGGTAAACTGCCCACTTGGCAGTACATCAAGTGTATCATATGCC
AAGTACGCCCCCTATTGACGTCAATGACGGTAAATGGCCCGCCTGGCATTATGCCCAGTACATGACCTTA
TGGGACTTTCCTACTTGGCAGTACATCTACGTATTAGTCATCGCTATTACCATGGTGATGCGGTTTTGGC
AGTACATCAATGGGCGTGGATAGCGGTTTGACTCACGGGGATTTCCAAGTCTCCACCCCATTGACGTCAA
TGGGAGTTTGTTTTGGCACCAAAATCAACGGGACTTTCCAAAATGTCGTAACAACTCCGCCCCATTGACG
CAAATGGGCGGTAGGCGTGTACGGTGGGAGGTCTATATAAGCAGAGCTCTCCCTATCAGTGATAGAGATC
TCCCTATCAGTGATAGAGATCGTCGACGAGCTCGTTTAGTGAACCGTCAGATCGCCTGGAGACGCCATCC
ACGCTGTTTTGACCTCCATAGAAGACACCGGGACCGATCCAGCCTCCGGTGTAACGGCTAGCGCTACCGG
TCGCCACCATGCCAAAGAAGAAGAGGAAGGTAGGCGTGAGCAAGGGCGAGGAGCTGTTCACCGGGGTGGT
GCCCATCCTGGTCGAGCTGGACGGCGACGTAAACGGCCACAAGTTCAGCGTGTCCGGCGAGGGCGAGGGC
GATGCCACCTACGGCAAGCTGACCCTGAAGTTCATCTGCACCACCGGCAAGCTGCCCGTGCCCTGGCCCA
CCCTCGTGACCACCTTCGGCTACGGCCTGCAGTGCTTCGCCCGCTACCCCGACCACATGAAGCAGCACGA
CTTCTTCAAGTCCGCCATGCCCGAAGGCTACGTCCAGGAGCGCACCATCTTCTTCAAGGACGACGGCAAC
TACAAGACCCGCGCCGAGGTGAAGTTCGAGGGCGACACCCTGGTGAACCGCATCGAGCTGAAGGGCATCA
ACTTCAAGGAGGACGGCAACATCCTGGGGCACAAGCTGGAGTACAACTACAACAGCCACAACGTCTATAT
CATGGCCGACAAGCAGAAGAACGGCATCAAGGTGAACTTCAAGATCCGCCACAACATCGAGGGCGGCAGC
GTGCAGCTCGCCGACCACTACCAGCAGAACACCCCCATCGGCGACGGCCCCGTGCTGCTGCCCGACAACC
ACTACCTGAGCTACCAGTCCGCCCTGAGCAAAGACCCCAACGAGAAGCGCGATCACATGGTCCTGCTGGA
GTTCGTGACCGCCGCCGGGATCACTCTCGGCATGGACGAGCTGTACAAGGCTGCCGTTAAATCTGGCACC
AAAGCTAAACGTGCTCAGCGTCCGGCAAAATATAGCTACGTTGACGAAAACGGCGAAACTAAAACCTGGA
CTGGCCAAGGCCGTACTCCAGCTGTAATCAAAAAAGCAATGGATGAGCAAGGTAAATCCCTCGACGATTT
CCTGATCAAGCAACCGAAAAAGAAACGCAAAGTTGGGTAACTGATCATAATCAGCCATACCACATTTGTA
GAGGTTTTACTTGCTTTAAAAAACCTCCCACACCTCCCCCTGAACCTGAAACATAAAATGAATGCAATTG
TTGTTGTTAACGCTATCCGGCCCGTTTAAACCCGCTGATCAGCCTCGACTGTGCCTTCTAGTTGCCAGCC
ATCTGTTGTTTGCCCCTCCCCCGTGCCTTCCTTGACCCTGGAAGGTGCCACTCCCACTGTCCTTTCCTAA
TAAAATGAGGAAATTGCATCGCATTGTCTGAGTAGGTGTCATTCTATTCTGGGGGGTGGGGTGGGGCAGG
ACAGCAAGGGGGAGGATTGGGAAGACAATAGCAGGCATGCTGGGGATGCGGTGGGCTCTATGGCTTCTGA
GGCGGAAAGAACCAGCTGGGGCTCTAGGGGGTATCCCC
[124 nt withheld, positions 2349-2472]
C
[91 nt withheld, positions 2474-2564]
AGGGTGATGGTTCACGTACCTAGAAGTTCCTATTCCGAAGTTCCTATTCTCTAGAAAGTATAGGAACTTC
CTTGGCCAAAAAGCCTGAACTCACCGCGACGTGCTGGCGCGCCACCGAGTACAAGCCCACGGTGCGCCTC
GCCACCCGCGACGACGTCCCCCGGGCCGTACGCACCCTCGCCGCCGCGTTCGCCGACTACCCCGCCACGC
GCCACACCGTCGACCCGGACCGCCACATCGAGCGGGTCACCGAGCTGCAAGAACTCTTCCTCACGCGCGT
CGGGCTCGACATCGGCAAGGTGTGGGTCGCGGACGACGGCGCCGCGGTGGCGGTCTGGACCACGCCGGAG
AGCGTCGAAGCGGGGGCGGTGTTCGCCGAGATCGGCCCGCGCATGGCCGAGTTGAGCGGTTCCCGGCTGG
CCGCGCAGCAACAGATGGAAGGCCTCCTGGCGCCGCACCGGCCCAAGGAGCCCGCGTGGTTCCTGGCCAC
CGTCGGCGTCTCGCCCGACCACCAGGGCAAGGGTCTGGGCAGCGCCGTCGTGCTCCCCGGAGTGGAGGCG
GCCGAGCGCGCCGGGGTGCCCGCCTTCCTGGAGACCTCCGCGCCCCGCAACCTCCCCTTCTACGAGCGGC
TCGGCTTCACCGTCACCGCCGACGTCGAGGTGCCCGAAGGACCGCGCACCTGGTGCATGACCCGCAAGCC
CGGTGCCTGACCTAGGCACGTACTACGAGATTTCGATTCCACCGCCGCCTTCTATGAAAGGTTGGGCTTC
GGAATCGTTTTCCGGGACGCCGGCTGGATGATCCTCCAGCGCGGGGATCTCATGCTGGAGTTCTTCGCCC
ACCCCAACTTGTTTATTGCAGCTTATAATGGTTACAAATAAAGCAATAGCATCACAAATTTCACAAATAA
AGCATTTTTTTCACTGCATTCTAGTTGTGGTTTGTCCAAACTCATCAATGTATCTTATCATGTCTGTATA
CCGTCGACCTCTAGCTAGAGCTTGGCGTAATCATGGTCATAGCTGTTTCCTGTGTGAAATTGTTATCCGC
TCACAATTCCACACAACATACGAGCCGGAAGCATAAAGTGTAAAGCCTGGGGTGCCTAATGAGTGAGCTA
ACTCACATTAATTGCGTTGCGCTCACTGCCCGCTTTCCAGTCGGGAAACCTGTCGTGCCAGCTGCATTAA
TGAATCGGCCAACGCGCGGGGAGAGGCGGTTTGCGTATTGGGCGCTCTTCCGCTTCCTCGCTCACTGACT
CGCTGCGCTCGGTCGTTCGGCTGCGGCGAGCGGTATCAGCTCACTCAAAGGCGGTAATACGGTTATCCAC
AGAATCAGGGGATAACGCAGGAAAGAACATGTGAGCAAAAGGCCAGCAAAAGGCCAGGAACCGTAAAAAG
GCCGCGTTGCTGGCGTTTTTCCATAGGCTCCGCCCCCCTGACGAGCATCACAAAAATCGACGCTCAAGTC
AGAGGTGGCGAAACCCGACAGGACTATAAAGATACCAGGCGTTTCCCCCTGGAAGCTCCCTCGTGCGCTC
TCCTGTTCCGACCCTGCCGCTTACCGGATACCTGTCCGCCTTTCTCCCTTCGGGAAGCGTGGCGCTTTCT
CATAGCTCACGCTGTAGGTATCTCAGTTCGGTGTAGGTCGTTCGCTCCAAGCTGGGCTGTGTGCACGAAC
CCCCCGTTCAGCCCGACCGCTGCGCCTTATCCGGTAACTATCGTCTTGAGTCCAACCCGGTAAGACACGA
CTTATCGCCACTGGCAGCAGCCACTGGTAACAGGATTAGCAGAGCGAGGTATGTAGGCGGTGCTACAGAG
TTCTTGAAGTGGTGGCCTAACTACGGCTACACTAGAAGAACAGTATTTGGTATCTGCGCTCTGCTGAAGC
CAGTTACCTTCGGAAAAAGAGTTGGTAGCTCTTGATCCGGCAAACAAACCACCGCTGGTAGCGGTGGTTT
TTTTGTTTGCAAGCAGCAGATTACGCGCAGAAAAAAAGGATCTCAAGAAGATCCTTTGATCTTTTCTACG
GGGTCTGACGCTCAGTGGAACGAAAACTCACGTTAAGGGATTTTGGTCATGAGATTATCAAAAAGGATCT
TCACCTAGATCCTTTTAAATTAAAAATGAAGTTTTAAATCAATCTAAAGTATATATGAGTAAACTTGGTC
TGACAGTTACCAATGCTTAATCAGTGAGGCACCTATCTCAGCGATCTGTCTATTTCGTTCATCCATAGTT
GCCTGACTCCCCGTCGTGTAGATAACTACGATACGGGAGGGCTTACCATCTGGCCCCAGTGCTGCAATGA
TACCGCGAGACCCACGCTCACCGGCTCCAGATTTATCAGCAATAAACCAGCCAGCCGGAAGGGCCGAGCG
CAGAAGTGGTCCTGCAACTTTATCCGCCTCCATCCAGTCTATTAATTGTTGCCGGGAAGCTAGAGTAAGT
AGTTCGCCAGTTAATAGTTTGCGCAACGTTGTTGCCATTGCTACAGGCATCGTGGTGTCACGCTCGTCGT
TTGGTATGGCTTCATTCAGCTCCGGTTCCCAACGATCAAGGCGAGTTACATGATCCCCCATGTTGTGCAA
AAAAGCGGTTAGCTCCTTCGGTCCTCCGATCGTTGTCAGAAGTAAGTTGGCCGCAGTGTTATCACTCATG
GTTATGGCAGCACTGCATAATTCTCTTACTGTCATGCCATCCGTAAGATGCTTTTCTGTGACTGGTGAGT
ACTCAACCAAGTCATTCTGAGAATAGTGTATGCGGCGACCGAGTTGCTCTTGCCCGGCGTCAATACGGGA
TAATACCGCGCCACATAGCAGAACTTTAAAAGTGCTCATCATTGGAAAACGTTCTTCGGGGCGAAAACTC
TCAAGGATCTTACCGCTGTTGAGATCCAGTTCGATGTAACCCACTCGTGCACCCAACTGATCTTCAGCAT
CTTTTACTTTCACCAGCGTTTCTGGGTGAGCAAAAACAGGAAGGCAAAATGCCGCAAAAAAGGGAATAAG
GGCGACACGGAAATGTTGAATACTCATACTCTTCCTTTTTCAATATTATTGAAGCATTTATCAGGGTTAT
TGTCTCATGAGCGGATACATATTTGAATGTATTTAGAAAAATAAACAAATAGGGGTTCCGCGCACATTTC
CCCGAAAAGTGCCACCTGACGTC
Features (pLannotate 1.2.2; 23 found; start..end, strand, type, name):
     28..80      -  misc_feature   bom (fragment): basis of mobility region from pBR322
    235..614     +  enhancer       CMV enhancer: human cytomegalovirus immediate early enhancer
    615..818     +  promoter       CMV promoter: human cytomegalovirus (CMV) immediate early promoter
    820..839     +  promoter       PLtetO-1 promoter (fragment): modified phage lambda PL promoter with tet operator sites (Lutz and Bujard, 1997)
    841..860     +  promoter       PLtetO-1 promoter (fragment): modified phage lambda PL promoter with tet operator sites (Lutz and Bujard, 1997)
    868..901     +  promoter       TRE3GV promoter (fragment): 3rd-generation Tet-responsive promoter that can be activated by binding of Tet-On® 3G, optimized for retroviral and lentiviral vectors
   1016..1729    +  CDS            Citrine: enhanced variant of YFP (Heikal et al., 2001) mammalian codon-optimized
   1730..1903    +  CDS            hns (fragment): HNS_ECOLI - Also known as bglY From Escherichia coli (strain K12).
   1932..2016    +  CDS            large T antigen (fragment): large T antigen from SV40 (simian virus 40)
   2079..2303    +  polyA_signal   bGH poly(A) signal: bovine growth hormone polyadenylation signal
   2307..2328    +  promoter       SV40 promoter (fragment): SV40 enhancer and early promoter
   2349..2582    +  rep_origin     f1 ori (fragment) (sequence partly withheld): f1 bacteriophage origin of replication; arrow indicates direction of (+) strand synthesis
   2587..2634    +  protein_bind   FRT: FLP-mediated recombination occurs in the 8-bp core sequence TCTAGAAA (Turan and Bode, 2011). FLP recombinase from the Saccharomyces cerevisiae 2μ plasmid
   2678..3274    +  CDS            PuroR: puromycin N-acetyltransferase; pac from Streptomyces alboniger; confers resistance to puromycin
   3290..3415    +  CDS            ble (fragment): BLE_KLEPN - Experimental evidence at protein level: Swiss-Prot protein existence level 1. Binding protein with a strong affinity to the bleomycin family of antibiotics. Binds to CL990; an antimitotic-antibiotic compound. From Klebsiella pneumoniae.
   3410..3531    +  polyA_signal   SV40 poly(A) signal: SV40 polyadenylation signal
   3604..3620    -  protein_bind   lac operator: The lac repressor binds to the lac operator to inhibit transcription in E. coli. This inhibition can be relieved by adding lactose or isopropyl-β-D-thiogalactopyranoside (IPTG). lac repressor encoded by lacI
   3628..3658    -  promoter       lac promoter: promoter for the E. coli lac operon
   3673..3694    -  protein_bind   CAP binding site: CAP binding activates transcription in the presence of cAMP. E. coli catabolite activator protein
   3707..3799    -  CDS            lacI (fragment): lac repressor; lacI; The lac repressor binds to the lac operator to inhibit transcription in E. coli. This inhibition can be relieved by adding lactose or isopropyl-β-D-thiogalactopyranoside (IPTG).
   3982..4570    -  rep_origin     ori: high-copy-number ColE1/pMB1/pBR322/pUC origin of replication
   4741..5601    -  CDS            AmpR: β-lactamase; bla; confers resistance to ampicillin, carbenicillin, and related antibiotics
   5602..5706    -  promoter       AmpR promoter: bla
