>Addgene plasmid #168468 | pRD442 | addgene full sequence | sequence record 331919 | Addgene NGS Result
CCCGAAAAGTGCCACCTGACGTCGACGGATCGGGAGATCTCCCGATCCCCTATGGTGCACTCTCAGTACA
ATCTGCTCTGATGCCGCATAGTTAAGCCAGTATCTGCTCCCTGCTTGTGTGTTGGAGGTCGCTGAGTAGT
GCGCGAGCAAAATTTAAGCTACAACAAGGCAAGGCTTGACCGACAATTGCATGAAGAATCTGCTTAGGGT
TAGGCGTTTTGCGCTGCTTCGCGATGTACGGGCCAGATATACGCGTTGACATTGATTATTGTCTAGTTAT
TAATAGTAATCAATTACGGGGTCATTAGTTCATAGCCCATATATGGAGTTCCGCGTTACATAACTTACGG
TAAATGGCCCGCCTGGCTGACCGCCCAACGACCCCCGCCCATTGACGTCAATAATGACGTATGTTCCCAT
AGTAACGCCAATAGGGACTTTCCATTGACGTCAATGGGTGGAGTATTTACGGTAAACTGCCCACTTGGCA
GTACATCAAGTGTATCATATGCCAAGTACGCCCCCTATTGACGTCAATGACGGTAAATGGCCCGCCTGGC
ATTATGCCCAGTACATGACCTTATGGGACTTTCCTACTTGGCAGTACATCTACGTATTAGTCATCGCTAT
TACCATGGTGATGCGGTTTTGGCAGTACATCAATGGGCGTGGATAGCGGTTTGACTCACGGGGATTTCCA
AGTCTCCACCCCATTGACGTCAATGGGAGTTTGTTTTGGCACCAAAATCAACGGGACTTTCCAAAATGTC
GTAACAACTCCGCCCCATTGACGCAAATGGGCGGTAGGCGTGTACGGTGGGAGGTCTATATAAGCAGAGC
TCTCCCTATCAGTGATAGAGATCTCCCTATCAGTGATAGAGATCGTCGACGAGCTCGTTTAGTGAACCGT
CAGATCGCCTGGAGACGCCATCCACGCTGTTTTGACCTCCATAGAAGACACCGGGACCGATCCAGCCTCC
GGTGTAACGGCTAGCGCTACCGGTCGCCACCATGCCAAAGAAGAAGAGGAAGGTAGGCGTGAGCAAGGGC
GAGGAGCTGTTCACCGGGGTGGTGCCCATCCTGGTCGAGCTGGACGGCGACGTAAACGGCCACAAGTTCA
GCGTGTCCGGCGAGGGCGAGGGCGATGCCACCTACGGCAAGCTGACCCTGAAGTTCATCTGCACCACCGG
CAAGCTGCCCGTGCCCTGGCCCACCCTCGTGACCACCTTCGGCTACGGCCTGCAGTGCTTCGCCCGCTAC
CCCGACCACATGAAGCAGCACGACTTCTTCAAGTCCGCCATGCCCGAAGGCTACGTCCAGGAGCGCACCA
TCTTCTTCAAGGACGACGGCAACTACAAGACCCGCGCCGAGGTGAAGTTCGAGGGCGACACCCTGGTGAA
CCGCATCGAGCTGAAGGGCATCAACTTCAAGGAGGACGGCAACATCCTGGGGCACAAGCTGGAGTACAAC
TACAACAGCCACAACGTCTATATCATGGCCGACAAGCAGAAGAACGGCATCAAGGTGAACTTCAAGATCC
GCCACAACATCGAGGGCGGCAGCGTGCAGCTCGCCGACCACTACCAGCAGAACACCCCCATCGGCGACGG
CCCCGTGCTGCTGCCCGACAACCACTACCTGAGCTACCAGTCCGCCCTGAGCAAAGACCCCAACGAGAAG
CGCGATCACATGGTCCTGCTGGAGTTCGTGACCGCCGCCGGGATCACTCTCGGCATGGACGAGCTGTACA
AGGCTGCCGTTAAATCTGGCACCAAAGCTAAACGTGCTCAGCGTCCGGCAAAATATAGCTACGTTGACGA
AAACGGCGAAACTAAAACCTGGACTGGCCAAGGCCGTACTCCAGCTGTAATCAAAAAAGCAATGGATGAG
CAAGGTAAATCCCTCGACGATTTCCTGATCAAGCAACCGAAAAAGAAACGCAAAGTTGGGTAACTGATCA
TAATCAGCCATACCACATTTGTAGAGGTTTTACTTGCTTTAAAAAACCTCCCACACCTCCCCCTGAACCT
GAAACATAAAATGAATGCAATTGTTGTTGTTAACGCTATCCGGCCCGTTTAAACCCGCTGATCAGCCTCG
ACTGTGCCTTCTAGTTGCCAGCCATCTGTTGTTTGCCCCTCCCCCGTGCCTTCCTTGACCCTGGAAGGTG
CCACTCCCACTGTCCTTTCCTAATAAAATGAGGAAATTGCATCGCATTGTCTGAGTAGGTGTCATTCTAT
TCTGGGGGGTGGGGTGGGGCAGGACAGCAAGGGGGAGGATTGGGAAGACAATAGCAGGCATGCTGGGGAT
GCGGTGGGCTCTATGGCTTCTGAGGCGGAAAGAACCAGCTGGGGCTCTAGGGGGTATCCCC
[124 nt withheld, positions 2372-2495]
C
[91 nt withheld, positions 2497-2587]
AGGGTGATGGTTCACGTACCTAGAAGTTCCTATTCCGAAGTTCCTATTCTCTAGAAAGTATAGGAACTTC
CTTGGCCAAAAAGCCTGAACTCACCGCGACGTGCTGGCGCGCCACCGAGTACAAGCCCACGGTGCGCCTC
GCCACCCGCGACGACGTCCCCCGGGCCGTACGCACCCTCGCCGCCGCGTTCGCCGACTACCCCGCCACGC
GCCACACCGTCGACCCGGACCGCCACATCGAGCGGGTCACCGAGCTGCAAGAACTCTTCCTCACGCGCGT
CGGGCTCGACATCGGCAAGGTGTGGGTCGCGGACGACGGCGCCGCGGTGGCGGTCTGGACCACGCCGGAG
AGCGTCGAAGCGGGGGCGGTGTTCGCCGAGATCGGCCCGCGCATGGCCGAGTTGAGCGGTTCCCGGCTGG
CCGCGCAGCAACAGATGGAAGGCCTCCTGGCGCCGCACCGGCCCAAGGAGCCCGCGTGGTTCCTGGCCAC
CGTCGGCGTCTCGCCCGACCACCAGGGCAAGGGTCTGGGCAGCGCCGTCGTGCTCCCCGGAGTGGAGGCG
GCCGAGCGCGCCGGGGTGCCCGCCTTCCTGGAGACCTCCGCGCCCCGCAACCTCCCCTTCTACGAGCGGC
TCGGCTTCACCGTCACCGCCGACGTCGAGGTGCCCGAAGGACCGCGCACCTGGTGCATGACCCGCAAGCC
CGGTGCCTGACCTAGGCACGTACTACGAGATTTCGATTCCACCGCCGCCTTCTATGAAAGGTTGGGCTTC
GGAATCGTTTTCCGGGACGCCGGCTGGATGATCCTCCAGCGCGGGGATCTCATGCTGGAGTTCTTCGCCC
ACCCCAACTTGTTTATTGCAGCTTAAATGGTTACAAATAAAGCAATAGCATCACAAATTTCACAAATAAA
GCATTTTTTTCACTGCATTCTAGTTGTGGTTTGTCCAAACTCATCAATGTATCTTATCATGTCTGTATAC
CGTCGACCTCTAGCTAGAGCTTGGCGTAATCATGGTCATAGCTGTTTCCTGTGTGAAATTGTTATCCGCT
CACAATTCCACACAACATACGAGCCGGAAGCATAAAGTGTAAAGCCTGGGGTGCCTAATGAGTGAGCTAA
CTCACATTAATTGCGTTGCGCTCACTGCCCGCTTTCCAGTCGGGAAACCTGTCGTGCCAGCTGCATTAAT
GAATCGGCCAACGCGCGGGGAGAGGCGGTTTGCGTATTGGGCGCTCTTCCGCTTCCTCGCTCACTGACTC
GCTGCGCTCGGTCGTTCGGCTGCGGCGAGCGGTATCAGCTCACTCAAAGGCGGTAATACGGTTATCCACA
GAATCAGGGGATAACGCAGGAAAGAACATGTGAGCAAAAGGCCAGCAAAAGGCCAGGAACCGTAAAAAGG
CCGCGTTGCTGGCGTTTTTCCATAGGCTCCGCCCCCCTGACGAGCATCACAAAAATCGACGCTCAAGTCA
GAGGTGGCGAAACCCGACAGGACTATAAAGATACCAGGCGTTTCCCCCTGGAAGCTCCCTCGTGCGCTCT
CCTGTTCCGACCCTGCCGCTTACCGGATACCTGTCCGCCTTTCTCCCTTCGGGAAGCGTGGCGCTTTCTC
ATAGCTCACGCTGTAGGTATCTCAGTTCGGTGTAGGTCGTTCGCTCCAAGCTGGGCTGTGTGCACGAACC
CCCCGTTCAGCCCGACCGCTGCGCCTTATCCGGTAACTATCGTCTTGAGTCCAACCCGGTAAGACACGAC
TTATCGCCACTGGCAGCAGCCACTGGTAACAGGATTAGCAGAGCGAGGTATGTAGGCGGTGCTACAGAGT
TCTTGAAGTGGTGGCCTAACTACGGCTACACTAGAAGAACAGTATTTGGTATCTGCGCTCTGCTGAAGCC
AGTTACCTTCGGAAAAAGAGTTGGTAGCTCTTGATCCGGCAAACAAACCACCGCTGGTAGCGGTGGTTTT
TTTGTTTGCAAGCAGCAGATTACGCGCAGAAAAAAAGGATCTCAAGAAGATCCTTTGATCTTTTCTACGG
GGTCTGACGCTCAGTGGAACGAAAACTCACGTTAAGGGATTTTGGTCATGAGATTATCAAAAAGGATCTT
CACCTAGATCCTTTTAAATTAAAAATGAAGTTTTAAATCAATCTAAAGTATATATGAGTAAACTTGGTCT
GACAGTTACCAATGCTTAATCAGTGAGGCACCTATCTCAGCGATCTGTCTATTTCGTTCATCCATAGTTG
CCTGACTCCCCGTCGTGTAGATAACTACGATACGGGAGGGCTTACCATCTGGCCCCAGTGCTGCAATGAT
ACCGCGAGACCCACGCTCACCGGCTCCAGATTTATCAGCAATAAACCAGCCAGCCGGAAGGGCCGAGCGC
AGAAGTGGTCCTGCAACTTTATCCGCCTCCATCCAGTCTATTAATTGTTGCCGGGAAGCTAGAGTAAGTA
GTTCGCCAGTTAATAGTTTGCGCAACGTTGTTGCCATTGCTACAGGCATCGTGGTGTCACGCTCGTCGTT
TGGTATGGCTTCATTCAGCTCCGGTTCCCAACGATCAAGGCGAGTTACATGATCCCCCATGTTGTGCAAA
AAAGCGGTTAGCTCCTTCGGTCCTCCGATCGTTGTCAGAAGTAAGTTGGCCGCAGTGTTATCACTCATGG
TTATGGCAGCACTGCATAATTCTCTTACTGTCATGCCATCCGTAAGATGCTTTTCTGTGACTGGTGAGTA
CTCAACCAAGTCATTCTGAGAATAGTGTATGCGGCGACCGAGTTGCTCTTGCCCGGCGTCAATACGGGAT
AATACCGCGCCACATAGCAGAACTTTAAAAGTGCTCATCATTGGAAAACGTTCTTCGGGGCGAAAACTCT
CAAGGATCTTACCGCTGTTGAGATCCAGTTCGATGTAACCCACTCGTGCACCCAACTGATCTTCAGCATC
TTTTACTTTCACCAGCGTTTCTGGGTGAGCAAAAACAGGAAGGCAAAATGCCGCAAAAAAGGGAATAAGG
GCGACACGGAAATGTTGAATACTCATACTCTTCCTTTTTCAATATTATTGAAGCATTTATCAGGGTTATT
GTCTCATGAGCGGATACATATTTGAATGTATTTAGAAAAATAAACAAATAGGGGTTCCGCGCACATTTC
Features (pLannotate 1.2.2; 23 found; start..end, strand, type, name):
     51..103     -  misc_feature   bom (fragment): basis of mobility region from pBR322
    334..637     +  enhancer       CMV enhancer: human cytomegalovirus immediate early enhancer
    638..841     +  promoter       CMV promoter: human cytomegalovirus (CMV) immediate early promoter
    843..862     +  promoter       PLtetO-1 promoter (fragment): modified phage lambda PL promoter with tet operator sites (Lutz and Bujard, 1997)
    864..883     +  promoter       PLtetO-1 promoter (fragment): modified phage lambda PL promoter with tet operator sites (Lutz and Bujard, 1997)
    891..924     +  promoter       TRE3GV promoter (fragment): 3rd-generation Tet-responsive promoter that can be activated by binding of Tet-On® 3G, optimized for retroviral and lentiviral vectors
   1039..1752    +  CDS            Citrine: enhanced variant of YFP (Heikal et al., 2001) mammalian codon-optimized
   1753..1926    +  CDS            hns (fragment): HNS_ECOLI - Also known as bglY From Escherichia coli (strain K12).
   1955..2039    +  CDS            large T antigen (fragment): large T antigen from SV40 (simian virus 40)
   2102..2326    +  polyA_signal   bGH poly(A) signal: bovine growth hormone polyadenylation signal
   2330..2351    +  promoter       SV40 promoter (fragment): SV40 enhancer and early promoter
   2372..2605    +  rep_origin     f1 ori (fragment) (sequence partly withheld): f1 bacteriophage origin of replication; arrow indicates direction of (+) strand synthesis
   2610..2657    +  protein_bind   FRT: FLP-mediated recombination occurs in the 8-bp core sequence TCTAGAAA (Turan and Bode, 2011). FLP recombinase from the Saccharomyces cerevisiae 2μ plasmid
   2701..3297    +  CDS            PuroR: puromycin N-acetyltransferase; pac from Streptomyces alboniger; confers resistance to puromycin
   3313..3438    +  CDS            ble (fragment): BLE_KLEPN - Experimental evidence at protein level: Swiss-Prot protein existence level 1. Binding protein with a strong affinity to the bleomycin family of antibiotics. Binds to CL990; an antimitotic-antibiotic compound. From Klebsiella pneumoniae.
   3433..3562    +  polyA_signal   SV40 poly(A) signal: SV40 polyadenylation signal
   3626..3642    -  protein_bind   lac operator: The lac repressor binds to the lac operator to inhibit transcription in E. coli. This inhibition can be relieved by adding lactose or isopropyl-β-D-thiogalactopyranoside (IPTG). lac repressor encoded by lacI
   3650..3680    -  promoter       lac promoter: promoter for the E. coli lac operon
   3695..3716    -  protein_bind   CAP binding site: CAP binding activates transcription in the presence of cAMP. E. coli catabolite activator protein
   3729..3821    -  CDS            lacI (fragment): lac repressor; lacI; The lac repressor binds to the lac operator to inhibit transcription in E. coli. This inhibition can be relieved by adding lactose or isopropyl-β-D-thiogalactopyranoside (IPTG).
   4004..4592    -  rep_origin     ori: high-copy-number ColE1/pMB1/pBR322/pUC origin of replication
   4763..5623    -  CDS            AmpR: β-lactamase; bla; confers resistance to ampicillin, carbenicillin, and related antibiotics
   5624..5728    -  promoter       AmpR promoter: bla
