[The description below was written by a language model from this plasmid's Addgene catalogue record and pLannotate feature annotations shown in this document.]
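Description:
pRD442 is a mammalian expression and genomic integration plasmid built on a modified pcDNA5/FRT/TO backbone, designed to place the DNA label eYFP HI-NESS into the chromosome of eukaryotic cell lines carrying the Flp-In/T-REx system. In E. coli it is maintained as a high-copy plasmid through a ColE1/pUC-type origin and selected with ampicillin via the bla gene. Short remnants of f1 ori, lac regulatory sequence and a bleomycin-resistance gene are also annotated, apparently as backbone leftovers.

The payload is a synthetic fusion of about 0.9 kb, NLS-eYFP-H-NSdbd-NLS. The feature tables annotate a yellow fluorescent protein coding sequence (matched to Citrine, a close YFP variant), followed directly by a fragment of E. coli hns corresponding to the DNA-binding domain of the nucleoid-associated protein H-NS, and then a short SV40 large T antigen fragment consistent with the C-terminal nuclear localisation signal. The N-terminal NLS is not separately annotated. Expression is driven by the CMV enhancer/promoter followed by two tet operator sites (picked up as PLtetO-1 and TRE fragments), so transcription is repressed by the Tet repressor in T-REx cells and induced with tetracycline or doxycycline. A bGH polyadenylation signal terminates the transcript.

Downstream lies an FRT site followed by a puromycin N-acetyltransferase gene with an SV40 poly(A) signal and no annotated promoter of its own. The depositor notes that this marker was added to the backbone. In the Flp-In design, Flp-mediated recombination at the genomic FRT site is expected to place such a marker behind a resident promoter, allowing selection of correct single-copy integrants. The resulting lines can be used for inducible fluorescent labelling of nuclear DNA. The two sequence records differ by one nucleotide in length and carry the same set of annotated features.
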