Addgene plasmid #168468: pRD442
Purpose: For the insertion of NLS-eYFP-H-NSdbd-NLS into the chromosome of a eukaryotic cell line carrying the Flp-IN/T-Rex system
Depositing lab: Remus Dame. Depositing organization: Leiden University. Publication: HI-NESS: a family of genetically encoded DNA labels based on a bacterial nucleoid-associated protein. Rashid FM, Mahlandt E, van der Vaart M, Boer DEC, Varela Alvarez M, Henneman B, Brocken DJW, Voskamp P, Blok AJ, Shimizu TS, Meijer AH, Luijsterburg MS, Goedhart J, Cremazy FGE, Dame RT. Nucleic Acids Res. 2021 Nov 4. pii: 6414584. doi: 10.1093/nar/gkab993. PubMed 34734265.
Backbone
  Vector backbone: pcDNA5/FRT/TO
  Backbone manufacturer: Invitrogen
  Backbone size w/o insert (bp): 4798
  Vector type: Mammalian Expression
  Selectable markers: Puromycin
Growth in bacteria
  Bacterial resistance: Ampicillin, 100 μg/mL
  Growth temperature: 37°C
  Growth strain: DH5alpha
  Copy number: High Copy
Gene/Insert
  Gene/Insert name: NLS-eYFP-H-NSdbd-NLS (alt name: eYFP HI-NESS)
  Species: Synthetic
  Insert size (bp): 939
  Promoter: CMV promoter
  Cloning method: Gibson Cloning
Terms and licenses: Academic/Nonprofit Terms; Industry Terms: Not Available to Industry
Depositor comments: The pcDNA5/FRT/TO backbone has been modified by the addition of a Puromycin resistance gene (Luijsterburg lab, LUMC, Leiden, The Netherlands).
How to cite: pRD442 was a gift from Remus Dame (Addgene plasmid # 168468 ; http://n2t.net/addgene:168468 ; RRID:Addgene_168468)
